>Addgene plasmid #195740 | pAWPSG-Po-nCas9-BE | addgene full sequence | sequence record 386428 | Addgene NGS Result
TGCAGCGGAAAAGATCCGTCGACCCTTTCCGACGCTCACCGGGCTGGTTGCCCTCGCCGCTGGGCTGGCG
GCCGTCTATGGCCCTGCAAACGCGCCAGAAACGCCGTCGAAGCCGTGTGCGAGACACCGCGGCCGCCGGC
GTTGTGGATACCTCGCGGAAAACTTGGCCCTCACTGACAGATGAGGGGCGGACGTTGACACTTGAGGGGC
CGACTCACCCGGCGCGGCGTTGACAGATGAGGGGCAGGCTCGATTTCGGCCGGCGACGTGGAGCTGGCCA
GCCTCGCAAATCGGCGAAAACGCCTGATTTTACGCGAGTTTCCCACAGATGATGTGGACAAGCCTGGGGA
TAAGTGCCCTGCGGTATTGACACTTGAGGGGCGCGACTACTGACAGATGAGGGGCGCGATCCTTGACACT
TGAGGGGCAGAGTGCTGACAGATGAGGGGCGCACCTATTGACATTTGAGGGGCTGTCCACAGGCAGAAAA
TCCAGCATTTGCAAGGGTTTCCGCCCGTTTTTCGGCCACCGCTAACCTGTCTTTTAACCTGCTTTTAAAC
CAATATTTATAAACCTTGTTTTTAACCAGGGCTGCGCCCTGTGCGCGTGACCGCGCACGCCGAAGGGGGG
TGCCCCCCCTTCTCGAACCCTCCCGGCCCGCTAACGCGGGCCTCCCATCCCCCCAGGGGCTGCGCCCCTC
GGCCGCGAACGGCCTCACCCCAAAAATGGCAGCCAAGCTGACCCGCTAGGGACGTGAAGTCGATTCCTTC
GATGGTTAGCAATCAAAGACTCAGAGTGCTGTCTGGAGCGTGAATCTAACGGTACGTATCTCGATTGCTC
GGTCGCTATTCGCACTCTGCGAAAGTTCGTACCGCTCATTCACTAGGTTGCGAAAATTTAAATCGTAATT
ATTGGGGACCCCTGGATTCTCACCAATAAAAAACGCCCGGCGGCAACCGAGCGTTCTGAACAAATCCAGA
TGGAGTTCTGAGGTCATTACTGGATCTATCAACAGGAGTCCAAGACTAGTAGCGGATAACAATTTCACAC
AGGATTAGCCTTCGATGCCGATTTTCTTCAGCCGATAGGCCAGTGCCGGTCGGCTTAGGCCGAGCAAGCG
CGCGGCACCGGAGACGTTTTGGTTGGCCTGTTGCATGGCTTTGCGCATCAGGCTTTCCTCGATCTCGTCG
AGGCTCAGGCCGCTGCTCAACAACTGGCTGATCCAACTGCCCTGGCCATTGCCTGGCTGAATCAGCACGC
CGTCCGACGACACCCGCTCGCTGGCGGTCTGCGGCTCTTCCGGCGCCCGTGGGAACAGCGCCTGCACGCT
GATGCTTTCGTTCGGATCGGTGAGGATGATGCCGCGCTCGATGACGTTCTCCAGCTCACGGATATTGCCC
GGCCAACTGTAATGCAGGCAGGCCTCCAGGGCTTTGTCTGAAAGGCCGAGGGTTCTCTTGCCGTACTCCT
GGTGGAAGCGCTGAAGGAAGTGCTCAACCAGCAGTGGAATGTCCTCGCGGCGTTCGCGCAACGCCGGGAT
CGCCACCGGGAAAACGTTCAGCCGGTAGTACAGGTCGGCGCGAAAACGCCCGGCCTTGACCGCTTCGGCC
AGGTCCTCGTGGGTGGCTGCGATAACCCTTACGTCGATCTTGCGCGTGCGGTTGTCGCCAACTCGCTCCA
GCTCGCCTTCTTGCAGCACGCGCAGCAGACTGGCCTGAGCGCGCGGGCTGAGTTCGATCACCTCGTCAAG
GAAGATGGTGCCCTTGTCGGCCCGCTCGAAGCGGCCCATGCGTGACTGGGTGGCGCCGGTGAAGGCGCCT
TTTTCCACGCCGAACAATTCGGACTCGATCAGGTCCGGCGGGATCGCCGCACAGTTCACCGCGACAAAGG
GCTCGGCGGCGCGTTTGCTGCGCAGGTGCACGCTACGCGCGATGACCTCCTTGCCGACCCCGGTCTCGCC
AAGCAGCAGCACCGAGACTTTGCCCTGTGCGGCCTTGTCCATCATATTGCGCACGGTCTGGTAGGCCGGG
GTCTGACCGATGCCGTAGTACTGGCCTTCCTGTTTGTCGAGGTTGGTACGCAGCGACACCAGTTGCGATT
GCAACTCGTAGAGTTCCTCGATGATGGGGTCGTTCTTGAAATACTGTTTGAAGCTGGCAACGTCGTCCCA
CTCTTCGGCCGGCTTGCCAATGACCCGGCACTTGTCGCCGCCGCAGCCGCGGCAGCTGACTTCCTTGAAG
ATGATTTCCCGGCCCATGAACGCCGAGGAATAGGCGCAGGCGTAGCCGAGCAGAGTCCAGCACACCGGGT
CTTGCATCTGCCCCAGGTCGGTCTGGCAGATTTCCACCTCGAAGGAGTCGATCCACTCCATCTCGGCATA
GAAGCGCCCGCATTCCTTGTCGATATCGACCTCGGTGGGGCGGACCTTGACCAGACCCTTGAGCGAATGC
AGCTGCGGGCCGGCGAGGAACATGTCGTACTCGCTGGCATTCGGTCTAAGCTTCCTGGCCAGTTCGGCAT
CCTTCAGGCCGGACTGGTAACCCTGGCGCAGGAAGAAGCCCTTGGCGCGTTCGATGCCCAGGGTATTGAC
CATTTCCCGGCGAAAGCTGGCCATTGCTGAAACCTGCAGCAACAGCATGCGTTGTTCGCCAAGCCAGATC
TTGCCTTCCGTGCTCTGGAAGTGGATCAGGTTGGTCAGGTCCTTGAAATCGGAGTGCTGGATTTCAGGCT
TGTACTTGATCGGCATGTAAGCGAGGCCCCTATTTATTTTTAGATGGGGAAATCAGGGTCGCCGCTATAG
CGCAAGGCAGGCGGCGATTCCAGATGGGGTCATGGGGAAAATCGGCAGTTTTTTCACCTGCGCCAGCTCC
CCATAGCCGACCTCAGTATCTGGCAAAAGTCAACCAAATGATCAATCGACGGCAGTGACTTTAGTGCTAG
AGATCAGCCTTCAGCTGCGCCATGAGCATTTGCTCAAGCGGCCTTGGGCAATTGATCAAATGCTTAAAAA
GCCTGCGCAAGCGCGGCTTAATTTCGCTCGCTCCGATCATTCTAAAAATTAGAAACACATTGAAAAACAA
TACCTTGAAGTCGGTTTTCAGACCTTGGCACAGCTGTTGCACTTTGTCCTGCGCAATCCGCCAACCTGGA
GATCTAGAAATAATTTTGTTTAACTTTAAGAAGGAGATATACATATGAGCTCAGAGACTGGCCCAGTGGC
TGTGGACCCCACATTGAGACGGCGGATCGAGCCCCATGAGTTTGAGGTATTCTTCGATCCGAGAGAGCTC
CGCAAGGAGACCTGCCTGCTTTACGAAATTAATTGGGGGGGCCGGCACTCCATTTGGCGACATACATCAC
AGAACACTAACAAGCACGTCGAAGTCAACTTCATCGAGAAGTTCACGACAGAAAGATATTTCTGTCCGAA
CACAAGGTGCAGCATTACCTGGTTTCTCAGCTGGAGCCCATGCGGCGAATGTAGTAGGGCCATCACTGAA
TTCCTGTCAAGGTATCCCCACGTCACTCTGTTTATTTACATCGCAAGGCTGTACCACCACGCTGACCCCC
GCAATCGACAAGGCCTGCGGGATTTGATCTCTTCAGGTGTGACTATCCAAATTATGACTGAGCAGGAGTC
AGGATACTGCTGGAGAAACTTTGTGAATTATAGCCCGAGTAATGAAGCCCACTGGCCTAGGTATCCCCAT
CTGTGGGTACGACTGTACGTTCTTGAACTGTACTGCATCATACTGGGCCTGCCTCCTTGTCTCAACATTC
TGAGAAGGAAGCAGCCACAGCTGACATTCTTTACCATCGCTCTTCAGTCTTGTCATTACCAGCGACTGCC
CCCACACATTCTCTGGGCCACCGGGTTGAAAAGCGGCAGCGAGACTCCCGGGACCTCAGAGTCCGCCACA
CCCGAAAGTGATAAGAAATACTCAATAGGCTTAGCTATCGGCACAAATAGCGTCGGATGGGCGGTGATCA
CTGATGAATATAAGGTTCCGTCTAAAAAGTTCAAGGTTCTGGGAAATACAGACCGCCACAGTATCAAAAA
AAATCTTATAGGGGCTCTTTTATTTGACAGTGGAGAGACAGCGGAAGCGACTCGTCTCAAACGGACAGCT
CGTAGAAGGTATACACGTCGGAAGAATCGTATTTGTTATCTACAGGAGATTTTTTCAAATGAGATGGCGA
AAGTAGATGATAGTTTCTTTCATCGACTTGAAGAGTCTTTTTTGGTGGAAGAAGACAAGAAGCATGAACG
TCATCCTATTTTTGGAAATATAGTAGATGAAGTTGCTTATCATGAGAAATATCCAACTATCTATCATCTG
CGAAAAAAATTGGTAGATTCTACTGATAAAGCGGATTTGCGCTTAATCTATTTGGCCTTAGCGCATATGA
TTAAGTTTCGTGGTCATTTTTTGATTGAGGGAGATTTAAATCCTGATAATAGTGATGTGGACAAACTATT
TATCCAGTTGGTACAAACCTACAATCAATTATTTGAAGAAAACCCTATTAACGCAAGTGGAGTAGATGCT
AAAGCGATTCTTTCTGCACGATTGAGTAAATCAAGACGATTAGAAAATCTCATTGCTCAGCTCCCCGGTG
AGAAGAAAAATGGCTTATTTGGGAATCTCATTGCTTTGTCATTGGGTTTGACCCCTAATTTTAAATCAAA
TTTTGATTTGGCAGAAGATGCTAAATTACAGCTTTCAAAAGATACTTACGATGATGATTTAGATAATTTA
TTGGCGCAAATTGGAGATCAATATGCTGATTTGTTTTTGGCAGCTAAGAATTTATCAGATGCTATTTTAC
TTTCAGATATCCTAAGAGTAAATACTGAAATAACTAAGGCTCCCCTATCAGCTTCAATGATTAAACGCTA
CGATGAACATCATCAAGACTTGACTCTTTTAAAAGCTTTAGTTCGACAACAACTTCCAGAAAAGTATAAA
GAAATCTTTTTTGATCAATCAAAAAACGGATATGCAGGTTATATTGATGGGGGAGCTAGCCAAGAAGAAT
TTTATAAATTTATCAAACCAATTTTAGAAAAAATGGATGGTACTGAGGAATTATTGGTGAAACTAAATCG
TGAAGATTTGCTGCGCAAGCAACGGACCTTTGACAACGGCTCTATTCCCCATCAAATTCACTTGGGTGAG
CTGCATGCTATTTTGAGAAGACAAGAAGACTTTTATCCATTTTTAAAAGACAATCGTGAGAAGATTGAAA
AAATCTTGACTTTTCGAATTCCTTATTATGTTGGTCCATTGGCGCGTGGCAATAGTCGTTTTGCATGGAT
GACTCGGAAGTCTGAAGAAACAATTACCCCATGGAATTTTGAAGAAGTTGTCGATAAAGGTGCTTCAGCT
CAATCATTTATTGAACGCATGACAAACTTTGATAAAAATCTTCCAAATGAAAAAGTACTACCAAAACATA
GTTTGCTTTATGAGTATTTTACGGTTTATAACGAATTGACAAAGGTCAAATATGTTACTGAAGGAATGCG
AAAACCAGCATTTCTTTCAGGTGAACAGAAGAAAGCCATTGTTGATTTACTCTTCAAAACAAATCGAAAA
GTAACCGTTAAGCAATTAAAAGAAGATTATTTCAAAAAAATAGAATGTTTTGATAGTGTTGAAATTTCAG
GAGTTGAAGATAGATTTAATGCTTCATTAGGTACCTACCATGATTTGCTAAAAATTATTAAAGATAAAGA
TTTTTTGGATAATGAAGAAAATGAAGATATCTTAGAGGATATTGTTTTAACATTGACCTTATTTGAAGAT
AGGGAGATGATTGAGGAAAGACTTAAAACATATGCTCACCTCTTTGATGATAAGGTGATGAAACAGCTTA
AACGTCGCCGTTATACTGGTTGGGGACGTTTGTCTCGAAAATTGATTAATGGTATTAGGGATAAGCAATC
TGGCAAAACAATATTAGATTTTTTGAAATCAGATGGTTTTGCCAATCGCAATTTTATGCAGCTGATCCAT
GATGATAGTTTGACATTTAAAGAAGACATTCAAAAAGCACAAGTGTCTGGACAAGGCGATAGTTTACATG
AACATATTGCAAATTTAGCTGGTAGCCCTGCTATTAAAAAAGGTATTTTACAGACTGTAAAAGTTGTTGA
TGAATTGGTCAAAGTAATGGGGCGGCATAAGCCAGAAAATATCGTTATTGAAATGGCACGTGAAAATCAG
ACAACTCAAAAGGGCCAGAAAAATTCGCGAGAGCGTATGAAACGAATCGAAGAAGGTATCAAAGAATTAG
GAAGTCAGATTCTTAAAGAGCATCCTGTTGAAAATACTCAATTGCAAAATGAAAAGCTCTATCTCTATTA
TCTCCAAAATGGAAGAGACATGTATGTGGACCAAGAATTAGATATTAATCGTTTAAGTGATTATGATGTC
GATCACATTGTTCCACAAAGTTTCCTTAAAGACGATTCAATAGACAATAAGGTCTTAACGCGTTCTGATA
AAAATCGTGGTAAATCGGATAACGTTCCAAGTGAAGAAGTAGTCAAAAAGATGAAAAACTATTGGAGACA
ACTTCTAAACGCCAAGTTAATCACTCAACGTAAGTTTGATAATTTAACGAAAGCTGAACGTGGAGGTTTG
AGTGAACTTGATAAAGCTGGTTTTATCAAACGCCAATTGGTTGAAACTCGCCAAATCACTAAGCATGTGG
CACAAATTTTGGATAGTCGCATGAATACTAAATACGATGAAAATGATAAACTTATTCGAGAGGTTAAAGT
GATTACCTTAAAATCTAAATTAGTTTCTGACTTCCGAAAAGATTTCCAATTCTATAAAGTACGTGAGATT
AACAATTACCATCATGCCCATGATGCGTATCTAAATGCCGTCGTTGGAACTGCTTTGATTAAGAAATATC
CAAAACTTGAATCGGAGTTTGTCTATGGTGATTATAAAGTTTATGATGTTCGTAAAATGATTGCTAAGTC
TGAGCAAGAAATAGGCAAAGCAACCGCAAAATATTTCTTTTACTCTAATATCATGAACTTCTTCAAAACA
GAAATTACACTTGCAAATGGAGAGATTCGCAAACGCCCTCTAATCGAAACTAATGGGGAAACTGGAGAAA
TTGTCTGGGATAAAGGGCGAGATTTTGCCACAGTGCGCAAAGTATTGTCCATGCCCCAAGTCAATATTGT
CAAGAAAACAGAAGTACAGACAGGCGGATTCTCCAAGGAGTCAATTTTACCAAAAAGAAATTCGGACAAG
CTTATTGCTCGTAAAAAAGACTGGGATCCAAAAAAATATGGTGGTTTTGATAGTCCAACGGTAGCTTATT
CAGTCCTAGTGGTTGCTAAGGTGGAAAAAGGGAAATCGAAGAAGTTAAAATCCGTTAAAGAGTTACTAGG
GATCACAATTATGGAAAGAAGTTCCTTTGAAAAAAATCCGATTGACTTTTTAGAAGCTAAAGGATATAAG
GAAGTTAAAAAAGACTTAATCATTAAACTACCTAAATATAGTCTTTTTGAGTTAGAAAACGGTCGTAAAC
GGATGCTGGCTAGTGCCGGAGAATTACAAAAAGGAAATGAGCTGGCTCTGCCAAGCAAATATGTGAATTT
TTTATATTTAGCTAGTCATTATGAAAAGTTGAAGGGTAGTCCAGAAGATAACGAACAAAAACAATTGTTT
GTGGAGCAGCATAAGCATTATTTAGATGAGATTATTGAGCAAATCAGTGAATTTTCTAAGCGTGTTATTT
TAGCAGATGCCAATTTAGATAAAGTTCTTAGTGCATATAACAAACATAGAGACAAACCAATACGTGAACA
AGCAGAAAATATTATTCATTTATTTACGTTGACGAATCTTGGAGCTCCCGCTGCTTTTAAATATTTTGAT
ACAACAATTGATCGTAAACGATATACGTCTACAAAAGAAGTTTTAGATGCCACTCTTATCCATCAATCCA
TCACTGGTCTTTATGAAACACGCATTGATTTGAGTCAGCTAGGAGGTGACTCTGGTGGTTCTACTAATCT
GTCAGATATTATTGAAAAGGAGACCGGTAAGCAACTGGTTATCCAGGAATCCATCCTCATGCTCCCAGAG
GAGGTGGAAGAAGTCATTGGGAACAAGCCGGAAAGCGATATACTCGTGCACACCGCCTACGACGAGAGCA
CCGACGAGAATGTCATGCTTCTGACTAGCGACGCCCCTGAATACAAGCCTTGGGCTCTGGTCATACAGGA
TAGCAACGGTGAGAACAAGATTAAGATGCTCTAACTCGAGTAAGGATCTCCAGGCATCAAATAAAACGAA
AGGCTCAGTCGAAAGACTGGGCCTTTCGTTTTATCTGTTGTTTGTCGGTGAACGCTCTCTACTAGAGTCA
CACTGGCTCACCTTCGGGTGGGCCTTTCTGCGTTTATACCTAGGGATATATTCCGCTTCCTCGGCGACCG
GGGCGGCCGCCTCGAGGAAGCTTGGGCCCGAACAAAAACTCATCTCAGAAGAGGATCTGAATAGCGCCGT
CGACCATCATCATCATCATCATTGAGTTTAAACGGTCTCCAGCTTGGCTGTTTTGGCGGATGAGAGAAGA
TTTTCAGCCTGATACAGATTAAATCAGAACGCAGAAGCGGTCTGATAAAACAGAATTTGCCTGGCGGCAG
TAGCGCGGTGGTCCCACCTGACCCCATGCCGAACTCAGAAGTGAAACGCCGTAGCGCCGATGGTAGTGTG
GGGTCTCCCCATGCGAGAGTAGGGAACTGCCAGGCATCAAATAAAACGAAAGGCTCAGTCGAAAGACTGG
GCCTTTCGTTTTATCTGTTGTTTGTCGGTGAACTGGCGCCCAATACGCAAACCGTGAAATTGTTATCCGC
TTTAATTAAAGGCATCAAATAAAACGAAAGGCTCAGTCGAAAGACTGGGCCTTTCGTTTTATCTGTTGTT
TGTCGGTGAACGCTCTCCTGAGTAGGACAAATCCGCCGCCCTAGACAGCTGGGCGCGCCATTGTCGGGAA
GATGCGTGATCTGATCCTTCCACTCAGCAAAAGTTCGATTTATTCAACAAAGCCGCCGTCCCGTCAAGTC
AGCGTAATGCTCTGCCAGTGTTACAACCAATTAACCAATTCTGATTAGAAAAACTCATCGAGCATCAAAT
GAAACTGCAATTTATTCATATCAGGATTATCAATACCATATTTTTGAAAAAGCCGTTTCTGTAATGAAGG
AGAAAACTCACCGAGGCAGTTCCATAGGATGGCAAGATCCTGGTATCGGTCTGCGATTCCGACTCGTCCA
ACATCAATACAACCTATTAATTTCCCCTCGTCAAAAATAAGGTTATCAAGTGAGAAATCACCATGAGTGA
CGACTGAATCCGGTGAGAATGGCAAAAGCTTATGCATTTCTTTCCAGACTTGTTCAACAGGCCAGCCATT
ACGCTCGTCATCAAAATCACTCGCATCAACCAAACCGTTATTCATTCGTGATTGCGCCTGAGCGAGACGA
AATACGCGATCGCTGTTAAAAGGACAATTACAAACAGGAATCGAATGCAACCGGCGCAGGAACACTGCCA
GCGCATCAACAATATTTTCACCTGAATCAGGATATTCTTCTAATACCTGGAATGCTGTTTTCCCGGGGAT
CGCAGTGGTGAGTAACCATGCATCATCAGGAGTACGGATAAAATGCTTGATGGTCGGAAGAGGCATAAAT
TCCGTCAGCCAGTTTAGTCTGACCATCTCATCTGTAACATCATTGGCAACGCTACCTTTGCCATGTTTCA
GAAACAACTCTGGCGCATCGGGCTTCCCATACAATCGATAGATTGTCGCACCTGATTGCCCGACATTATC
GCGAGCCCATTTATACCCATATAAATCAGCATCCATGTTGGAATTTAATCGCGGCCTCGAGCAAGACGTT
TCCCGTTGAATATGGCTCATAACACCCCTTGTATTACTGTTTATGTAAGCAGACAGTTTTATTGTTCATG
ATGATATATTTTTATCTTGTGCAATGTAACATCAGAGATTTTGAGACACAACGTGGCTTTCGACTTCCGG
CAAGCTATACGCGCCCTAGAATTGTCAATTTTAATCCTCTGTTTATCGGCAGTTCGTAGAGCGCGCCGTG
CGTCCCGAGCGATACTGAGCGAAGCAAGTGCGTCGAGCAGTGCCCGCTTGTTCCTGAAATGCCAGTAAAG
CGCTGGCTGCTGAACCCCCAGCCGGAACTGACCCCACAAGGCCCTAGCGTTTGCAATGCACCAGGTCATC
ATTGACCCAGGCGTGTTCCACCAGGCCGCTGCCTCGCAACTCTTCGCAGGCTTCGCCGACCTGCTCGCGC
CACTTCTTCACGCGGGTGGAATCCGATCCGCACATGAGGCGGAAGGTTTCCAGCTTGAGCGGGTACGGCT
CCCGGTGCGAGCTGAAATAGTCGAACATCCGTCGGGCCGTCGGCGACAGCTTGCGGTACTTCTCCCATAT
GAATTTCGTGTAGTGGTCGCCAGCAAACAGCACGACGATTTCCTCGTCGATCAGGACCTGGCAACGGGAC
GTTTTCTTGCCACGGTCCAGGACGCGGAAGCGGTGCAGCAGCGACACCGATTCCAGGTGCCCAACGCGGT
CGGACGTGAAGCCCATCGCCGTCGCCTGTAGGCGCGACAGGCATTCCTCGGCCTTCGTGTAATACCGGCC
ATTGATCGACCAGCCCAGGTCCTGGCAAAGCTCGTAGAACGTGAAGGTGATCGGCTCGCCGATAGGGGTG
CGCTTCGCGTACTCCAACACCTGCTGCCACACCAGTTCGTCATCGTCGGCCCGCAGCTCGACGCCGGTGT
AGGTGATCTTCACGTCCTTGTTGACGTGGAAAATGACCTTGTTTTGCAGCGCCTCGCGCGGGATTTTCTT
GTTGCGCGTGGTGAACAGGGCAGAGCGGGCCGTGTCGTTTGGCATCGCTCGCATCGTGTCCGGCCACGGC
GCAATATCGAACAAGGAAAGCTGCATTTCCTTGATCTGCTGCTTCGTGTGTTTCAGCAACGCGGCCTGCT
TGGCCTCGCTGACCTGTTTTGCCAGGTCCTCGCCGGCGGTTTTTCGCTTCTTGGTCGTCATAGTTCCTCG
CGTGTCGATGGTCATCGACTTCGCCAAACCTGCCGCCTCCTGTTCGAGACGACGCGAACGCTCCACGGCG
GCCGATGGCGCGGGCAGGGCAGGGGGAGCCAGTTGCACGCTGTCGCGCTCGATCTTGGCCGTAGCTTGCT
GGACCATCGAGCCGACGGACTGGAAGGTTTCGCGGGGCGCACGCATGACGGTGCGGCTTGCGATGGTTTC
GGCATCCTCGGCGGAAAACCCCGCGTCGATCAGTTCTTGCCTGTATGCCTTCCGGTCAAACGTCCGATTC
ATTCACCCTCCTTGCGGGATTGCCCCGACTCACGCCGGGGCAATGTGCCCTTATTCCTGATTTGACCCGC
CTGGTGCCTTGGTGTCCAGATAATCCACCTTATCGGCAATGAAGTCGGTCCCGTAGACCGTCTGGCCGTC
CTTCTCGTACTTGGTATTCCGAATCTTGCCCTGCACGAATACCAGCTCCGCGAAGTCGCTCTTCTTGATG
GAGCGCATGGGGACGTGCTTGGCAATCACGCGCACCCCCCGGCCGTTTTAGCGGCTAAAAAAGTCATGGC
TCTGCCCTCGGGCGGACCACGCCCATCATGACCTTGCCAAGCTCGTCCTGCTTCTCTTCGATCTTCGCCA
GCAGGGCGAGGATCGTGGCATCACCGAACCGCGCCGTGCGCGGGTCGTCGGTGAGCCAGAGTTTCAGCAG
GCCGCCCAGGCGGCCCAGGTCGCCATTGATGCGGGCCAGCTCGCGGACGTGCTCATAGTCCACGACGCCC
GTGATTTTGTAGCCCTGGCCGACGGCCAGCAGGTAGGCCTACAGGCTCATGCCGGCCGCCGCCGCCTTTT
CCTCAATCGCTCTTCGTTCGTCTGGAAGGCAGTACACCTTGATAGGTGGGCTGCCCTTCCTGGTTGGCTT
GGTTTCATCAGCCATCCGCTTGCCCTCATCTGTTACGCCGGCGGTAGCCGGCCAGCCTCGCAGAGCAGGA
TTCCCGTTGAGCACCGCCAGGTGCGAATAAGGGACAGTGAAGAAGGAACACCCGCTCGCGGGTGGGCCTA
CTTCACCTATCCTGCCCGGCTGACGCCGTTGGATACACCAAGGAAAGTCTACACGAACCCTTTGGCAAAA
TCCTGTATATCGTGCGAAAAAGGATGGATATACCGAAAAAATCGCTATAATGACCCCGAAGCAGGGTTA
Features (pLannotate 1.2.2; 20 found; start..end, strand, type, name):
     31..662     +  rep_origin     oriV: incP origin of replication
    926..1020    -  terminator     lambda t0 terminator: transcription terminator from phage lambda
   1070..2719    -  CDS            mopR: MOPR_ACIGI - Experimental evidence at protein level: Swiss-Prot protein existence level 1. Involved in the regulation of the phenol degradation pathway. Activates phenol hydroxylase expression in the presence of phenol. From Acinetobacter guillouiae (Acinetobacter genomosp. 11).
   3165..3187    +  RBS            RBS: efficient ribosome binding site from bacteriophage T7 gene 10 (Olins and Rangwala, 1989)
   3195..3881    +  CDS            Apobec1: ABEC1_RAT - Experimental evidence at protein level: Swiss-Prot protein existence level 1. Catalytic component of the apolipoprotein B mRNA editing enzyme complex which is responsible for the postranscriptional editing of a CAA codon for Gln to a UAA codon for stop in the APOB mRNA. May also play a role in the epigenetic regulation of gene expression by participating in DNA demethylation. From Rattus norvegicus (Rat).
   3882..3929    +  CDS            ABE(7.10) (fragment): adenine base editor comprising wild-type E. coli TadA fused to the evolved TadA*(7.10) mutant (Gaudelli et al., 2017)
   3930..8031    +  CDS            Cas9(D10A) (fragment): nickase mutant of the Cas9 endonuclease from the Streptococcus pyogenes Type II CRISPR/Cas system generates RNA-guided single strand nicks in DNA due to the D10A mutation in the RuvC catalytic domain
   8043..8291    +  CDS            UGI: UNGI_BPPB2 - Experimental evidence at protein level: Swiss-Prot protein existence level 1. This protein binds specifically and reversibly to the host uracil-DNA glycosylase, preventing removal of uracil residues from PBS2 DNA by the host uracil-excision repair system. From Bacillus phage PBS2 (Bacteriophage PBS2).
   8318..8389    +  terminator     rrnB T1 terminator: transcription terminator T1 from the E. coli rrnB gene
   8405..8432    +  terminator     T7Te terminator: phage T7 early transcription terminator
   8545..8562    +  CDS            capTEV™ (fragment): composite tag for in vivo biotinylation, TEV protease cleavage, and 6xHis tagging
   8669..8784    +  ncRNA          5S rRNA: Accession: RF00001 - 5S ribosomal RNA
   8788..8834    +  terminator     rrnB T1 terminator: transcription terminator T1 from the E. coli rrnB gene
   8906..8992    +  terminator     rrnB T1 terminator: Escherichia coli rrnB; transcription terminator T1 from the E. coli rrnB gene
   9145..9960    -  CDS            KanR: aminoglycoside phosphotransferase; aph(3')-Ia; confers resistance to kanamycin in bacteria or G418 (Geneticin®) in eukaryotes
  10092..10244   -  CDS            tetR (fragment): TETR1_ECOLX - Experimental evidence at protein level: Swiss-Prot protein existence level 1. TetR is the repressor of the tetracycline resistance element; its N-terminal region forms a helix-turn-helix structure and binds DNA. Binding of tetracycline to TetR reduces the repressor affinity for the tetracycline resistance gene (tetA) promoter operator sites. From Escherichia coli.
  10264..11412   -  CDS            trfA: trans-acting replication protein that binds to and activates oriV
  11542..11646   -  CDS            traI (fragment): TRAI6_ECOLX - Experimental evidence at protein level: Swiss-Prot protein existence level 1. The initiation process of transfer DNA synthesis requires the interaction of at least three plasmid-specific components (TraH, I, and J) at the transfer origin resulting in the assembly of a specialised nucleoprotein complex - the relaxosome. Site- and strand-specific cleavage at the transfer origin is dependent on TraI and TraJ. From Escherichia coli.
  11684..12055   -  CDS            traJ: oriT-recognizing protein; traJ
  12088..12197   -  oriT           oriT: incP origin of transfer
