[The description below was written by a language model from this plasmid's Addgene catalogue record and pLannotate feature annotations shown in this document.]
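Description:
pAWPSG-Po-nCas9-BE is a low-copy, broad-host-range bacterial expression plasmid of about 12.3 kb, built on the pAWP89 backbone and intended to deliver a phenol-inducible cytosine base editor to methanotrophs (the record lists Methylococcus capsulatus Bath) or E. coli. Replication relies on the IncP oriV origin together with its trans-acting initiator trfA, an arrangement that allows maintenance in diverse Gram-negative hosts. An IncP oriT with traJ (plus a traI fragment) should allow the plasmid to be mobilised by conjugation from a donor supplying the remaining transfer functions. Selection is by kanamycin through an aph(3')-Ia KanR gene.

The roughly 8.5 kb insert has two divergently oriented parts. On the reverse strand is the phenol-sensing transcriptional activator, catalogued as DmpR; the automated annotation labels it by homology as mopR, a related phenol-responsive regulator. It is followed by a lambda t0 terminator. On the forward strand, the catalogued Po promoter (not annotated in the feature table, but presumably in the gap between the regulator and the editor) and a T7 gene 10 ribosome binding site drive a single fusion of rat APOBEC1 cytidine deaminase, a short linker (mislabelled as an ABE fragment), S. pyogenes Cas9 D10A nickase and the phage PBS2 uracil glycosylase inhibitor UGI, closed by rrnB T1 and T7Te terminators. In the presence of phenol, the regulator activates Po and the editor is produced. APOBEC1 deaminates cytosines in the guide-targeted strand, the nickase cuts the opposite strand and UGI blocks uracil excision, favouring C-to-T conversion without double-strand breaks. No guide RNA cassette is annotated, so the guide may be supplied separately or lie in an unannotated region. The plasmid is part of a genetic engineering toolkit for methanotrophs.
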