Addgene plasmid #195740: pAWPSG-Po-nCas9-BE
Purpose: Express APOVEC1-nCas9(D10A)-UGI using phenol inducible system in Methanotroph or E. coli
Depositing lab: Seung-Goo Lee. Depositing organization: Korea Research Institute of Bioscience and Biotechnology. Publication: A highly efficient and versatile genetic engineering toolkit for a methanotroph-based biorefinery. Jeong J, Kim TH, Jang N, Ko M, Kim SK, Baek JI, Emelianov G, Rha E, Kwon KK, Kim H, Lee EY, Lee DH, Lee H, Lee SG. Chem Eng J, 2023 10.1016/j.cej.2022.139911.
Backbone
  Vector backbone: pAWP89
  Backbone manufacturer: Mary Lidstrom
  Backbone size w/o insert (bp): 3837
  Total vector size (bp): 12319
  Vector type: Bacterial Expression, CRISPR, Synthetic Biology
Growth in bacteria
  Bacterial resistance: Kanamycin, 50 μg/mL
  Growth temperature: 37°C
  Growth strain: DH5alpha
  Copy number: Low Copy
Gene/Insert
  Gene/Insert name: Di-Methyl Phenol Regulatory protein / APOBEC1-nCas9(D10A)-UGI (alt name: DmpR / CBE)
  Species: Methylococcus capsulatus Bath, Escherichia coli
  Insert size (bp): 8482
  Promoter: Po (phoenol-inducible promoter)
  Cloning method: Gibson Cloning
  Sequencing primers: 5′ tcgaaccctcccggcccgct; 3′ tgctcgatgagtttttctaa
Terms and licenses: Academic/Nonprofit Terms; Industry Terms: Not Available to Industry
How to cite: pAWPSG-Po-nCas9-BE was a gift from Seung-Goo Lee (Addgene plasmid # 195740 ; http://n2t.net/addgene:195740 ; RRID:Addgene_195740)
